>Addgene plasmid #91686 | pPN157 | addgene full sequence | sequence record 180488 | Addgene NGS Result
GAGGGCCTATTTCCCATGATTCCTTCATATTTGCATATACGATACAAGGCTGTTAGAGAGATAATTGGAA
TTAATTTGACTGTAAACACAAAGATATTAGTACAAAATACGTGACGTAGAAAGTAATAATTTCTTGGGTA
GTTTGCAGTTTTAAAATTATGTTTTAAAATGGACTATCATATGCTTACCGTAACTTGAAAGTATTTCGAT
TTCTTGGCTTTATATATCTTGTGGAAAGGACGAAACACCGAATTTCCCAACGAGTTGTTGGTTTTAGAGC
TAGAAATAGCAAGTTAAAATAAGGCTAGTCCGTTATCAACTTGAAAAAGTGGCACCGAGTCGGTGCTTTT
TTAAGCTTGGCGTAATCATGGTCATAGCTGTTTCCTGTGTGAAATTGTTATCCGCTCACAATTCCACACA
ACATACGAGCCGGAAGCATAAAGTGTAAAGCCTGGGGTGCCTAATGAGTGAGCTAACTCACATTAATTGC
GTTGCGCTCACTGCCCGCTTTCCAGTCGGGAAACCTGTCGTGCCAGCTGCATTAATGAATCGGCCAACGC
GCGGGGAGAGGCGGTTTGCGTATTGGGCGCTCTTCCGCTTCCTCGCTCACTGACTCGCTGCGCTCGGTCG
TTCGGCTGCGGCGAGCGGTATCAGCTCACTCAAAGGCGGTAATACGGTTATCCACAGAATCAGGGGATAA
CGCAGGAAAGAACATGTGAGCAAAAGGCCAGCAAAAGGCCAGGAACCGTAAAAAGGCCGCGTTGCTGGCG
TTTTTCCATAGGCTCCGCCCCCCTGACGAGCATCACAAAAATCGACGCTCAAGTCAGAGGTGGCGAAACC
CGACAGGACTATAAAGATACCAGGCGTTTCCCCCTGGAAGCTCCCTCGTGCGCTCTCCTGTTCCGACCCT
GCCGCTTACCGGATACCTGTCCGCCTTTCTCCCTTCGGGAAGCGTGGCGCTTTCTCATAGCTCACGCTGT
AGGTATCTCAGTTCGGTGTAGGTCGTTCGCTCCAAGCTGGGCTGTGTGCACGAACCCCCCGTTCAGCCCG
ACCGCTGCGCCTTATCCGGTAACTATCGTCTTGAGTCCAACCCGGTAAGACACGACTTATCGCCACTGGC
AGCAGCCACTGGTAACAGGATTAGCAGAGCGAGGTATGTAGGCGGTGCTACAGAGTTCTTGAAGTGGTGG
CCTAACTACGGCTACACTAGAAGAACAGTATTTGGTATCTGCGCTCTGCTGAAGCCAGTTACCTTCGGAA
AAAGAGTTGGTAGCTCTTGATCCGGCAAACAAACCACCGCTGGTAGCGGTGGTTTTTTTGTTTGCAAGCA
GCAGATTACGCGCAGAAAAAAAGGATCTCAAGAAGATCCTTTGATCTTTTCTACGGGGTCTGACGCTCAG
TGGAACGAAAACTCACGTTAAGGGATTTTGGTCATGAGATTATCAAAAAGGATCTTCACCTAGATCCTTT
TAAATTAAAAATGAAGTTTTAAATCAATCTAAAGTATATATGAGTAAACTTGGTCTGACAGTTACCAATG
CTTAATCAGTGAGGCACCTATCTCAGCGATCTGTCTATTTCGTTCATCCATAGTTGCCTGACTCCCCGTC
GTGTAGATAACTACGATACGGGAGGGCTTACCATCTGGCCCCAGTGCTGCAATGATACCGCGAGACCCAC
GCTCACCGGCTCCAGATTTATCAGCAATAAACCAGCCAGCCGGAAGGGCCGAGCGCAGAAGTGGTCCTGC
AACTTTATCCGCCTCCATCCAGTCTATTAATTGTTGCCGGGAAGCTAGAGTAAGTAGTTCGCCAGTTAAT
AGTTTGCGCAACGTTGTTGCCATTGCTACAGGCATCGTGGTGTCACGCTCGTCGTTTGGTATGGCTTCAT
TCAGCTCCGGTTCCCAACGATCAAGGCGAGTTACATGATCCCCCATGTTGTGCAAAAAAGCGGTTAGCTC
CTTCGGTCCTCCGATCGTTGTCAGAAGTAAGTTGGCCGCAGTGTTATCACTCATGGTTATGGCAGCACTG
CATAATTCTCTTACTGTCATGCCATCCGTAAGATGCTTTTCTGTGACTGGTGAGTACTCAACCAAGTCAT
TCTGAGAATAGTGTATGCGGCGACCGAGTTGCTCTTGCCCGGCGTCAATACGGGATAATACCGCGCCACA
TAGCAGAACTTTAAAAGTGCTCATCATTGGAAAACGTTCTTCGGGGCGAAAACTCTCAAGGATCTTACCG
CTGTTGAGATCCAGTTCGATGTAACCCACTCGTGCACCCAACTGATCTTCAGCATCTTTTACTTTCACCA
GCGTTTCTGGGTGAGCAAAAACAGGAAGGCAAAATGCCGCAAAAAAGGGAATAAGGGCGACACGGAAATG
TTGAATACTCATACTCTTCCTTTTTCAATATTATTGAAGCATTTATCAGGGTTATTGTCTCATGAGCGGA
TACATATTTGAATGTATTTAGAAAAATAAACAAATAGGGGTTCCGCGCACATTTCCCCGAAAAGTGCCAC
CTGACGTCTAAGAAACCATTATTATCATGACATTAACCTATAAAAATAGGCGTATCACGAGGCCCTTTCG
TCTCGCGCGTTTCGGTGATGACGGTGAAAACCTCTGACACATGCAGCTCCCGGAGACGGTCACAGCTTGT
CTGTAAGCGGATGCCGGGAGCAGACAAGCCCGTCAGGGCGCGTCAGCGGGTGTTGGCGGGTGTCGGGGCT
GGCTTAACTATGCGGCATCAGAGCAGATTGTACTGAGAGTGCACCATATGCGGTGTGAAATACCGCACAG
ATGCGTAAGGAGAAAATACCGCATCAGGCGCCATTCGCCATTCAGGCTGCGCAACTGTTGGGAAGGGCGA
TCGGTGCGGGCCTCTTCGCTATTACGCCAGCTGGCGAAAGGGGGATGTGCTGCAAGGCGATTAAGTTGGG
TAACGCCAGGGTTTTCCCAGTCACGACGTTGTAAAACGACGGCCAGTGAATTCGAGCTCGGTACCCGGGG
ATCCGTTAATTAA
Features (pLannotate 1.2.2; 13 found; start..end, strand, type, name):
      1..241     +  promoter       U6 promoter: RNA polymerase III promoter for human U6 snRNA
    271..346     +  misc_RNA       gRNA scaffold: guide RNA scaffold for the Streptococcus pyogenes CRISPR/Cas9 system
    395..411     -  protein_bind   lac operator: The lac repressor binds to the lac operator to inhibit transcription in E. coli. This inhibition can be relieved by adding lactose or isopropyl-β-D-thiogalactopyranoside (IPTG). lac repressor encoded by lacI
    419..449     -  promoter       lac promoter: promoter for the E. coli lac operon
    464..485     -  protein_bind   CAP binding site: CAP binding activates transcription in the presence of cAMP. E. coli catabolite activator protein
    498..590     -  CDS            lacI (fragment): lac repressor; lacI; The lac repressor binds to the lac operator to inhibit transcription in E. coli. This inhibition can be relieved by adding lactose or isopropyl-β-D-thiogalactopyranoside (IPTG).
    773..1361    -  rep_origin     ori: high-copy-number ColE1/pMB1/pBR322/pUC origin of replication
   1532..2392    -  CDS            AmpR: β-lactamase; bla; confers resistance to ampicillin, carbenicillin, and related antibiotics
   2393..2497    -  promoter       AmpR promoter: bla
   2592..2627    +  CDS            rop (fragment): Rop protein, which maintains plasmids at low copy number; rop
   2729..2828    +  misc_feature   bom (fragment): basis of mobility region from pBR322
   2834..2991    -  CDS            lacZα (fragment): LacZα fragment of β-galactosidase; lacZ fragment
   2988..3014    +  misc_feature   MCS (fragment): pUC18/19 multiple cloning site
