[The description below was written by a language model from this plasmid's Addgene catalogue record and pLannotate feature annotations shown in this document.]
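Description:
pPN157 is a small (about 3.0 kb) CRISPR guide RNA expression plasmid built on a pUC19 backbone that carries a human U6 promoter cassette. It is propagated in E. coli as a high-copy plasmid through the ColE1/pUC-type origin of replication and is selected with ampicillin via the β-lactamase (AmpR) gene and its native promoter. The remaining annotated elements are leftovers of the pUC19 parent and have no role in the payload. They comprise the lac promoter, operator and CAP site, fragments of lacZα, lacI, rop and bom, and a remnant of the multiple cloning site.

The functional unit is a single-guide RNA cassette. The RNA polymerase III U6 promoter drives a roughly 20-nucleotide spacer directed against human ZNF804A (also known as C2orf10). The spacer is fused directly to the Streptococcus pyogenes Cas9 guide RNA scaffold. It was inserted as an oligonucleotide duplex between two BbsI sites, and both sites were destroyed during cloning, as is typical of Type IIS cloning into guide vectors. In the feature table the spacer occupies the short unannotated gap between the U6 promoter and the scaffold.

The plasmid encodes neither Cas9 nor a mammalian selection marker or reporter, so the nuclease must be supplied separately, for example from a co-delivered construct. According to the record, it is intended to express an sgRNA targeting ZNF804A. It comes from a project that set up a scaled CRISPR editing workflow in human pluripotent stem cells to study genes linked to psychiatric disease.
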