Addgene plasmid #91686: pPN157
Purpose: Express sgRNA targeting human ZNF804A
Depositing lab: Lindy Barrett. Depositing organization: Broad Institute. Publication: A Scaled Framework for CRISPR Editing of Human Pluripotent Stem Cells to Study Psychiatric Disease. Hazelbaker DZ, Beccard A, Bara AM, Dabkowski N, Messana A, Mazzucato P, Lam D, Manning D, Eggan K, Barrett LE. Stem Cell Reports. 2017 Oct 10;9(4):1315-1327. doi: 10.1016/j.stemcr.2017.09.006. PubMed 29020615.
Backbone
  Vector backbone: pUC19-U6 promoter
  Vector type: CRISPR
Growth in bacteria
  Bacterial resistance: Ampicillin, 100 μg/mL
  Growth temperature: 37°C
  Growth strain: DH5alpha
  Copy number: High Copy
Gene/Insert
  Gene/Insert name: ZNF804A (alt name: NM_194250.1)
  gRNA/shRNA sequence: AATTTCCCAACGAGTTGTTG
  Species: H. sapiens (human)
  Insert size (bp): 21
  Entrez Gene: ZNF804A (a.k.a. C2orf10)
  Promoter: U6
  Cloning method: Restriction Enzyme; 5′ cloning site BbsI (destroyed during cloning); 3′ cloning site BbsI (destroyed during cloning)
  Sequencing primers: 5′ M13F (-21)
Terms and licenses: Academic/Nonprofit Terms; Industry Terms: Not Available to Industry
How to cite: pPN157 was a gift from Lindy Barrett (Addgene plasmid # 91686 ; http://n2t.net/addgene:91686 ; RRID:Addgene_91686)
